Addgene plasmid #127334: pGL4.13/GUG-FFLuc-3XFLAG
Purpose: Express 3xFLAG tagged firefly luciferase (FFLuc) from GUG start codon
Depositing lab: Jeremy Wilusz. Depositing organization: University of Pennsylvania. Publication: Ribosome queuing enables non-AUG translation to be resistant to multiple protein synthesis inhibitors. Kearse MG, Goldman DH, Choi J, Nwaezeapu C, Liang D, Green KM, Goldstrohm AC, Todd PK, Green R, Wilusz JE. Genes Dev. 2019 Jun 6. pii: gad.324715.119. doi: 10.1101/gad.324715.119. PubMed 31171704.
Backbone
  Vector backbone: pGL4.13
  Total vector size (bp): 4707
  Vector type: Mammalian Expression
Growth in bacteria
  Bacterial resistance: Ampicillin, 100 μg/mL
  Growth temperature: 37°C
  Growth strain: DH5alpha
  Copy number: High Copy
Gene/Insert
  Gene/Insert name: Firefly luciferase (alt name: FFLuc)
  Promoter: SV40
  Tag / fusion protein: 3xFLAG (C terminal on insert)
  Cloning method: Restriction Enzyme; 5′ cloning site HindIII (not destroyed); 3′ cloning site XbaI (not destroyed)
  Sequencing primers: 5′ GTAGTGAGGAGGCTTTTTTGGAGGCC
Terms and licenses: Academic/Nonprofit Terms; Industry Terms: Not Available to Industry
How to cite: pGL4.13/GUG-FFLuc-3XFLAG was a gift from Jeremy Wilusz (Addgene plasmid # 127334 ; http://n2t.net/addgene:127334 ; RRID:Addgene_127334)
