[The description below was written by a language model from this plasmid's Addgene catalogue record and pLannotate feature annotations shown in this document.]
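Description:
pGL4.13/GUG-FFLuc-3XFLAG is a 4,707 bp mammalian expression reporter plasmid built on the pGL4.13 backbone. It is maintained in E. coli through a high-copy ColE1/pUC-type origin of replication and selected with ampicillin via the β-lactamase (AmpR) gene. No mammalian selection marker is recorded, which fits use in transient transfection. Short annotated fragments of SV40 large T antigen and a tetracycline resistance gene lie between the polyadenylation region and the origin. These appear to be backbone remnants rather than functional genes.

The payload is the synthetic luc2 version of firefly luciferase, cloned between HindIII and XbaI sites and driven by the SV40 enhancer/early promoter. According to the catalogue entry, the usual AUG initiation codon has been replaced with GUG, so luciferase production depends on near-cognate, non-AUG translation initiation. This matches the feature table, where the luciferase CDS is called as a fragment. A 3xFLAG epitope is fused in frame to the C terminus, allowing the protein product to be detected by anti-FLAG immunoblotting or immunoprecipitation in addition to enzymatic luminescence readout. An SV40 poly(A) signal follows the cassette. Upstream of the promoter, a synthetic poly(A) signal and an RNA polymerase II transcriptional pause site from the human α2 globin gene limit read-through transcription from the backbone, reducing background reporter signal.

The construct serves as a reporter for measuring the efficiency of GUG-initiated translation in mammalian cells. The associated study examined how non-AUG translation responds to protein synthesis inhibitors.
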