Features (pLannotate 1.2.2; 11 found; start..end, strand, type, name):
    106..463     +  promoter       SV40 promoter: SV40 enhancer and early promoter
    500..2148    +  CDS            luciferase (fragment): firefly luciferase synthetic luc2 version of the luciferase gene
   2149..2214    +  CDS            3xFLAG: three tandem FLAG® epitope tags, followed by an enterokinase cleavage site
   2261..2382    -  polyA_signal   SV40 poly(A) signal: SV40 polyadenylation signal
   2405..2473    -  CDS            large T antigen (fragment): large T antigen from SV40 (simian virus 40)
   2489..2621    +  CDS            TcR (fragment): tetracycline efflux protein; tet; confers resistance to tetracycline
   2801..3389    -  rep_origin     ori: high-copy-number ColE1/pMB1/pBR322/pUC origin of replication
   3589..4449    -  CDS            AmpR: β-lactamase confers resistance to ampicillin, carbenicillin, and related antibiotics
   4450..4491    -  promoter       AmpR promoter (fragment): bla
   4554..4602    +  polyA_signal   poly(A) signal: synthetic polyadenylation signal
   4616..4707    +  misc_feature   pause site: RNA polymerase II transcriptional pause signal from the human α2 globin gene
>Addgene plasmid #127334 | pGL4.13/GUG-FFLuc-3XFLAG | addgene full sequence | sequence record 252285 | Addgene NGS Result
GGCCTAACTGGCCGGTACCTGAGCTCGCTAGCCTCGAGGATATCAGATCTGCGCAGCACCATGGCCTGAA
ATAACCTCTGAAAGAGGAACTTGGTTAGGTACCTTCTGAGGCGGAAAGAACCAGCTGTGGAATGTGTGTC
AGTTAGGGTGTGGAAAGTCCCCAGGCTCCCCAGCAGGCAGAAGTATGCAAAGCATGCATCTCAATTAGTC
AGCAACCAGGTGTGGAAAGTCCCCAGGCTCCCCAGCAGGCAGAAGTATGCAAAGCATGCATCTCAATTAG
TCAGCAACCATAGTCCCGCCCCTAACTCCGCCCATCCCGCCCCTAACTCCGCCCAGTTCCGCCCATTCTC
CGCCCCATGGCTGACTAATTTTTTTTATTTATGCAGAGGCCGAGGCCGCCTCGGCCTCTGAGCTATTCCA
GAAGTAGTGAGGAGGCTTTTTTGGAGGCCTAGGCTTTTGCAAAAAGCTTGGCAATCCGGTACTGTTGGTA
AAGCCACCGTGGAAGATGCCAAAAACATTAAGAAGGGCCCAGCGCCATTCTACCCACTCGAAGACGGGAC
CGCCGGCGAGCAGCTGCACAAAGCCATGAAGCGCTACGCCCTGGTGCCCGGCACCATCGCCTTTACCGAC
GCACATATCGAGGTGGACATTACCTACGCCGAGTACTTCGAGATGAGCGTTCGGCTGGCAGAAGCTATGA
AGCGCTATGGGCTGAATACAAACCATCGGATCGTGGTGTGCAGCGAGAATAGCTTGCAGTTCTTCATGCC
CGTGTTGGGTGCCCTGTTCATCGGTGTGGCTGTGGCCCCAGCTAACGACATCTACAACGAGCGCGAGCTG
CTGAACAGCATGGGCATCAGCCAGCCCACCGTCGTATTCGTGAGCAAGAAAGGGCTGCAAAAGATCCTCA
ACGTGCAAAAGAAGCTACCGATCATACAAAAGATCATCATCATGGATAGCAAGACCGACTACCAGGGCTT
CCAAAGCATGTACACCTTCGTGACTTCCCATTTGCCACCCGGCTTCAACGAGTACGACTTCGTGCCCGAG
AGCTTCGACCGGGACAAAACCATCGCCCTGATCATGAACAGTAGTGGCAGTACCGGATTGCCCAAGGGCG
TAGCCCTACCGCACCGCACCGCTTGTGTCCGATTCAGTCATGCCCGCGACCCCATCTTCGGCAACCAGAT
CATCCCCGACACCGCTATCCTCAGCGTGGTGCCATTTCACCACGGCTTCGGCATGTTCACCACGCTGGGC
TACTTGATCTGCGGCTTTCGGGTCGTGCTCATGTACCGCTTCGAGGAGGAGCTATTCTTGCGCAGCTTGC
AAGACTATAAGATTCAATCTGCCCTGCTGGTGCCCACACTATTTAGCTTCTTCGCTAAGAGCACTCTCAT
CGACAAGTACGACCTAAGCAACTTGCACGAGATCGCCAGCGGCGGGGCGCCGCTCAGCAAGGAGGTAGGT
GAGGCCGTGGCCAAACGCTTCCACCTACCAGGCATCCGCCAGGGCTACGGCCTGACAGAAACAACCAGCG
CCATTCTGATCACCCCCGAAGGGGACGACAAGCCTGGCGCAGTAGGCAAGGTGGTGCCCTTCTTCGAGGC
TAAGGTGGTGGACTTGGACACCGGTAAGACACTGGGTGTGAACCAGCGCGGCGAGCTGTGCGTCCGTGGC
CCCATGATCATGAGCGGCTACGTTAACAACCCCGAGGCTACAAACGCTCTCATCGACAAGGACGGCTGGC
TGCACAGCGGCGACATCGCCTACTGGGACGAGGACGAGCACTTCTTCATCGTGGACCGGCTGAAGAGCCT
GATCAAATACAAGGGCTACCAGGTAGCCCCAGCCGAACTGGAGAGCATCCTGCTGCAACACCCCAACATC
TTCGACGCCGGGGTCGCCGGCCTGCCCGACGACGATGCCGGCGAGCTGCCCGCCGCAGTCGTCGTGCTGG
AACACGGTAAAACCATGACCGAGAAGGAGATCGTGGACTATGTGGCCAGCCAGGTTACAACCGCCAAGAA
GCTGCGCGGTGGTGTTGTGTTCGTGGACGAGGTGCCTAAAGGACTGACCGGCAAGTTGGACGCCCGCAAG
ATCCGCGAGATTCTCATTAAGGCCAAGAAGGGCGGCAAGATCGCCGTGGACTACAAAGACCATGACGGTG
ATTATAAAGATCATGACATCGATTACAAGGATGACGATGACAAGTAATAATTCTAGAGTCGGGGCGGCCG
GCCGCTTCGAGCAGACATGATAAGATACATTGATGAGTTTGGACAAACCACAACTAGAATGCAGTGAAAA
AAATGCTTTATTTGTGAAATTTGTGATGCTATTGCTTTATTTGTAACCATTATAAGCTGCAATAAACAAG
TTAACAACAACAATTGCATTCATTTTATGTTTCAGGTTCAGGGGGAGGTGTGGGAGGTTTTTTAAAGCAA
GTAAAACCTCTACAAATGTGGTAAAATCGATAAGGATCCGTCGACCGATGCCCTTGAGAGCCTTCAACCC
AGTCAGCTCCTTCCGGTGGGCGCGGGGCATGACTATCGTCGCCGCACTTATGACTGTCTTCTTTATCATG
CAACTCGTAGGACAGGTGCCGGCAGCGCTCTTCCGCTTCCTCGCTCACTGACTCGCTGCGCTCGGTCGTT
CGGCTGCGGCGAGCGGTATCAGCTCACTCAAAGGCGGTAATACGGTTATCCACAGAATCAGGGGATAACG
CAGGAAAGAACATGTGAGCAAAAGGCCAGCAAAAGGCCAGGAACCGTAAAAAGGCCGCGTTGCTGGCGTT
TTTCCATAGGCTCCGCCCCCCTGACGAGCATCACAAAAATCGACGCTCAAGTCAGAGGTGGCGAAACCCG
ACAGGACTATAAAGATACCAGGCGTTTCCCCCTGGAAGCTCCCTCGTGCGCTCTCCTGTTCCGACCCTGC
CGCTTACCGGATACCTGTCCGCCTTTCTCCCTTCGGGAAGCGTGGCGCTTTCTCATAGCTCACGCTGTAG
GTATCTCAGTTCGGTGTAGGTCGTTCGCTCCAAGCTGGGCTGTGTGCACGAACCCCCCGTTCAGCCCGAC
CGCTGCGCCTTATCCGGTAACTATCGTCTTGAGTCCAACCCGGTAAGACACGACTTATCGCCACTGGCAG
CAGCCACTGGTAACAGGATTAGCAGAGCGAGGTATGTAGGCGGTGCTACAGAGTTCTTGAAGTGGTGGCC
TAACTACGGCTACACTAGAAGAACAGTATTTGGTATCTGCGCTCTGCTGAAGCCAGTTACCTTCGGAAAA
AGAGTTGGTAGCTCTTGATCCGGCAAACAAACCACCGCTGGTAGCGGTGGTTTTTTTGTTTGCAAGCAGC
AGATTACGCGCAGAAAAAAAGGATCTCAAGAAGATCCTTTGATCTTTTCTACGGGGTCTGACGCTCAGTG
GAACGAAAACTCACGTTAAGGGATTTTGGTCATGAGATTATCAAAAAGGATCTTCACCTAGATCCTTTTA
AATTAAAAATGAAGTTTTAAATCAATCTAAAGTATATATGAGTAAACTTGGTCTGACAGCGGCCGCAAAT
GCTAAACCACTGCAGTGGTTACCAGTGCTTGATCAGTGAGGCACCGATCTCAGCGATCTGCCTATTTCGT
TCGTCCATAGTGGCCTGACTCCCCGTCGTGTAGATCACTACGATTCGTGAGGGCTTACCATCAGGCCCCA
GCGCAGCAATGATGCCGCGAGAGCCGCGTTCACCGGCCCCCGATTTGTCAGCAATGAACCAGCCAGCAGG
GAGGGCCGAGCGAAGAAGTGGTCCTGCTACTTTGTCCGCCTCCATCCAGTCTATGAGCTGCTGTCGTGAT
GCTAGAGTAAGAAGTTCGCCAGTGAGTAGTTTCCGAAGAGTTGTGGCCATTGCTACTGGCATCGTGGTAT
CACGCTCGTCGTTCGGTATGGCTTCGTTCAACTCTGGTTCCCAGCGGTCAAGCCGGGTCACATGATCACC
CATATTATGAAGAAATGCAGTCAGCTCCTTAGGGCCTCCGATCGTTGTCAGAAGTAAGTTGGCCGCGGTG
TTGTCGCTCATGGTAATGGCAGCACTACACAATTCTCTTACCGTCATGCCATCCGTAAGATGCTTTTCCG
TGACCGGCGAGTACTCAACCAAGTCGTTTTGTGAGTAGTGTATACGGCGACCAAGCTGCTCTTGCCCGGC
GTCTATACGGGACAACACCGCGCCACATAGCAGTACTTTGAAAGTGCTCATCATCGGGAATCGTTCTTCG
GGGCGGAAAGACTCAAGGATCTTGCCGCTATTGAGATCCAGTTCGATATAGCCCACTCTTGCACCCAGTT
GATCTTCAGCATCTTTTACTTTCACCAGCGTTTCGGGGTGTGCAAAAACAGGCAAGCAAAATGCCGCAAA
GAAGGGAATGAGTGCGACACGAAAATGTTGGATGCTCATACTCGTCCTTTTTCAATATTATTGAAGCATT
TATCAGGGTTACTAGTACGTCTCTCAAGGATAAGTAAGTAATATTAAGGTACGGGAGGTATTGGACAGGC
CGCAATAAAATATCTTTATTTTCATTACATCTGTGTGTTGGTTTTTTGTGTGAATCGATAGTACTAACAT
ACGCTCTCCATCAAAACAAAACGAAACAAAACAAACTAGCAAAATAGGCTGTCCCCAGTGCAAGTGCAGG
TGCCAGAACATTTCTCT
